>Addgene plasmid #22812 | pBMTL-2 | depositor full sequence | sequence record 10450 | Author sequence
AACGAATTCAAGCTTGATATCATTCAGGACGAGCCTCAGACTCCAGCGTAACTGGACTGAAAACAAACTA
AAGCGCCCTTGTGGCGCTTTAGTTTTGTTCCGCTCATGATAATAATGGTTTCTTAGACGTCAGGTGGCAC
TTTTCGGGGAAATGTGCGCGCCCGCGTTCCTGCTGGCGCTGGGCCTGTTTCTGGCGCTGGACTTCCCGCT
GTTCCGTCAGCAGCTTTTCGCCCACGGCCTTGATGATCGCGGCGGCCTTGGCCTGCATATCCCGATTCAA
CGGCCCCAGGGCGTCCAGAACGGGCTTCAGGCGCTCCCGAAGGTCTCGGGCCGTCTCTTGGGCTTGATCG
GCCTTCTTGCGCATCTCACGCGCTCCTGCGGCGGCCTGTAGGGCAGGCTCATACCCCTGCCGAACCGCTT
TTGTCAGCCGGTCGGCCACGGCTTCCGGCGTCTCAACGCGCTTTGAGATTCCCAGCTTTTCGGCCAATCC
CTGCGGTGCATAGGCGCGTGGCTCGACCGCTTGCGGGCTGATGGTGACGTGGCCCACTGGTGGCCGCTCC
AGGGCCTCGTAGAACGCCTGAATGCGCGTGTGACGTGCCTTGCTGCCCTCGATGCCCCGTTGCAGCCCTA
GATCGGCCACAGCGGCCGCAAACGTGGTCTGGTCGCGGGTCATCTGCGCTTTGTTGCCGATGAACTCCTT
GGCCGACAGCCTGCCGTCCTGCGTCAGCGGCACCACGAACGCGGTCATGTGCGGGCTGGTTTCGTCACGG
TGGATGCTGGCCGTCACGATGCGATCCGCCCCGTACTTGTCCGCCAGCCACTTGTGCGCCTTCTCGAAGA
ACGCCGCCTGCTGTTCTTGGCTGGCCGACTTCCACCATTCCGGGCTGGCCGTCATGACGTACTCGACCGC
CAACACAGCGTCCTTGCGCCGCTTCTCTGGCAGCAACTCGCGCAGTCGGCCCATCGCTTCATCGGTGCTG
CTGGCCGCCCAGTGCTCGTTCTCTGGCGTCCTGCTGGCGTCAGCGTTGGGCGTCTCGCGCTCGCGGTAGG
CGTGCTTGAGACTGGCCGCCACGTTGCCCATTTTCGCCAGCTTCTTGCATCGCATGATCGCGTATGCCGC
CATGCCTGCCCCTCCCTTTTGGTGTCCAACCGGCTCGACGGGGGCAGCGCAAGGCGGTGCCTCCGGCGGG
CCACTCAATGCTTGAGTATACTCACTAGACTTTGCTTCGCAAAGTCGTGACCGCCTACGGCGGCTGCGGC
GCCCTACGGGCTTGCTCTCCGGGCTTCGCCCTGCGCGGTCGCTGCGCTCCCTTGCCAGCCCGTGGATATG
TGGACGATGGCCGCGAGCGGCCACCGGCTGGCTCGCTTCGCTCGGCCCGTGGACAACCCTGCTGGACAAG
CTGATGGACAGGCTGCGCCTGCCCACGAGCTTGACCACAGGGATTGCCCACCGGCTACCCAGCCTTCGAC
CACATACCCACCGGCTCCAACTGCGCGGCCTGCGGCCTTGCCCCATCAATTTTTTTAATTTTCTCTGGGG
AAAAGCCTCCGGCCTGCGGCCTGCGCGCTTCGCTTGCCGGTTGGACACCAAGTGGAAGGCGGGTCAAGGC
TCGCGCAGCGACCGCGCAGCGGCTTGGCCTTGACGCGCCTGGAACGACCCAAGCCTATGCGAGTGGGGGC
AGTCGAAGGCGAAGCCCGCCCGCCTGCCCCCCGAGCCTCACGGCGGCGAGTGCGGGGGTTCCAAGGGGGC
AGCGCCACCTTGGGCAAGGCCGAAGGCCGCGCAGTCGATCAACAAGCCCCGGAGGGGCCACTTTTTGCCG
GAGGGGGAGCCGCGCCGAAGGCGTGGGGGAACCCCGCAGGGGTGCCCTTCTTTGGGCACCAAAGAACTAG
ATATAGGGCGAAATGCGAAAGACTTAAAAATCAACAACTTAAAAAAGGGGGGTACGCAACAGCTCATTGC
GGCACCCCCCGCAATAGCTCATTGCGTAGGTTAAAGAAAATCTGTAATTGACTGCCACTTTTACGCAACG
CATAATTGTTGTCGCGCTGCCGAAAAGTTGCAGCTGATTGCGCATGGTGCCGCAACCGTGCGGCACCCTA
CCGCATGGAGATAAGCATGGCCACGCAGTCCAGAGAAATCGGCATTCAAGCCAAGAACAAGCCCGGTCAC
TGGGTGCAAACGGAACGCAAAGCGCATGAGGCGTGGGCCGGGCTTATTGCGAGGAAACCCACGGCGGCAA
TGCTGCTGCATCACCTCGTGGCGCAGATGGGCCACCAGAACGCCGTGGTGGTCAGCCAGAAGACACTTTC
CAAGCTCATCGGACGTTCTTTGCGGACGGTCCAATACGCAGTCAAGGACTTGGTGGCCGAGCGCTGGATC
TCCGTCGTGAAGCTCAACGGCCCCGGCACCGTGTCGGCCTACGTGGTCAATGACCGCGTGGCGTGGGGCC
AGCCCCGCGACCAGTTGCGCCTGTCGGTGTTCAGTGCCGCCGTGGTGGTTGATCACGACGACCAGGACGA
ATCGCTGTTGGGGCATGGCGACCTGCGCCGCATCCCGACCCTGTATCCGGGCGAGCAGCAACTACCGACC
GGCCCCGGCGAGGAGCCGCCCAGCCAGCCCGGCATTCCGGGCATGGAACCAGACCTGCCAGCCTTGACCG
AAACGGAGGAATGGGAACGGCGCGGGCAGCAGCGCCTGCCGATGCCCGATGAGCCGTGTTTTCTGGACGA
TGGCGAGCCGTTGGAGCCGCCGACACGGGTCACGCTGCCGCGCCGGTAGTACGTAAGAGGTTCCAACTTT
CACCATAATGAAATAAGATCACTACCGGGCGTATTTTTTGAGTTATCGAGATTTTCAGGAGCTAAGGAAG
CTAAAATGAGCCATATTCAACGGGAAACGTCTTGCTCGAGGCCGCGATTAAATTCCAACATGGATGCTGA
TTTATATGGGTATAAATGGGCTCGCGATAATGTCGGGCAATCAGGTGCGACAATCTATCGATTGTATGGG
AAGCCCGATGCGCCAGAGTTGTTTCTGAAACATGGCAAAGGTAGCGTTGCCAATGATGTTACAGATGAGA
TGGTCAGGCTAAACTGGCTGACGGAATTTATGCCTCTTCCGACCATCAAGCATTTTATCCGTACTCCTGA
TGATGCATGGTTACTCACCACTGCGATCCCAGGGAAAACAGCATTCCAGGTATTAGAAGAATATCCTGAT
TCAGGTGAAAATATTGTTGATGCGCTGGCAGTGTTCCTGCGCCGGTTGCATTCGATTCCTGTTTGTAATT
GTCCTTTTAACGGCGATCGCGTATTTCGTCTCGCTCAGGCGCAATCACGAATGAATAACGGTTTGGTTGG
TGCGAGTGATTTTGATGACGAGCGTAATGGCTGGCCTGTTGAACAAGTCTGGAAAGAAATGCATAAGCTT
TTGCCATTCTCACCGGATTCAGTCGTCACTCATGGTGATTTCTCACTTGATAACCTTATTTTTGACGAGG
GGAAATTAATAGGTTGTATTGATGTTGGACGAGTCGGAATCGCAGACCGATACCAGGATCTTGCCATCCT
ATGGAACTGCCTCGGTGAGTTTTCTCCTTCATTACAGAAACGGCTTTTTCAAAAATATGGTATTGATAAT
CCTGATATGAATAAATTGCAGTTTCACTTGATGCTCGATGAGTTTTTCTGAGGGCGGATCCCCCTCAAGT
CAAAAGCCTCCGGTCGGAGGCTTTTGACTTTCTGCTATGGAGGTCAGGTATGATTTTGCATTAGGCACCC
CAGGCTTTACACTTTATGCTTCCGGCTCGTATGTTGTGTGGAATTGTGAGCGGATAACAATTTCACACTC
TAGAGAATTCGTC
Features (pLannotate 1.2.2; 8 found; start..end, strand, type, name):
     60..96      -  terminator     soxR terminator: bidirectional E. coli soxR transcription terminator
   1347..2116    +  rep_origin     pBBR1 oriV: replication origin of the broad-host-range plasmid pBBR1 from Bordetella bronchiseptica; requires the pBBR1 Rep protein for replication
   2117..2779    +  CDS            pBBR1 Rep: replication protein for the broad-host-range plasmid pBBR1 from Bordetella bronchiseptica
   2781..2875    +  promoter       cat promoter (fragment): promoter of the E. coli cat gene encoding chloramphenicol acetyltransferase
   2876..3689    +  CDS            KanR (fragment): aminoglycoside phosphotransferase; aph(3')-Ia; confers resistance to kanamycin in bacteria or G418 (Geneticin®) in eukaryotes
   3708..3739    -  terminator     tonB terminator: bidirectional E. coli tonB-P14 transcription terminator
   3786..3816    +  promoter       lac promoter: promoter for the E. coli lac operon
   3824..3840    +  protein_bind   lac operator: The lac repressor binds to the lac operator to inhibit transcription in E. coli. This inhibition can be relieved by adding lactose or isopropyl-β-D-thiogalactopyranoside (IPTG). lac repressor encoded by lacI
