[The description below was written by a language model from this plasmid's Addgene catalogue record and pLannotate feature annotations shown in this document.]
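Description:
pBMTL-2 is a 3,863 bp empty bacterial expression and cloning backbone built around the pBBR1 replicon, developed as part of a set of broad-host-range vectors for constructing stable genomic libraries. Replication depends on the pBBR1 oriV together with the adjacent pBBR1 Rep protein coding sequence. Both come from a Bordetella bronchiseptica plasmid, and this pairing allows maintenance in a wide range of Gram-negative bacteria as well as in E. coli, where the plasmid is propagated. The record lists the copy number as unknown. Selection is by kanamycin, provided by an aph(3')-Ia aminoglycoside phosphotransferase gene that the annotation places directly downstream of a cat promoter fragment, which therefore appears to drive the marker.

The plasmid carries no insert. The cloning region is reached with XbaI and EcoRV and, because the plasmid is circular, lies in the stretch that runs from the end of the sequence numbering into its start. Immediately upstream sit a lac promoter and lac operator, so a cloned fragment can be transcribed from a promoter that lac repressor silences and IPTG or lactose relieves. No lacI gene is annotated on the plasmid, so any repression would have to come from the host. Two bidirectional terminators bracket this region: the tonB terminator lies between the kanamycin gene and the lac promoter, and the soxR terminator lies just beyond the cloning site. This arrangement insulates the insert from read-through transcription coming from the backbone, and the backbone from transcription arising within the insert, which fits the stated goal of keeping library clones stable. About 1.2 kb between the soxR terminator and the origin has no annotated features.
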