Addgene plasmid #22812: pBMTL-2
Purpose: (Empty Backbone)
Depositing lab: Ryan Gill. Depositing organization: University of Colorado, Boulder. Publication: Broad host range vectors for stable genomic library construction. Lynch MD, Gill RT. Biotechnol Bioeng. 2006 May 5. 94(1):151-8. 10.1002/bit.20836 PubMed 16496398.
Backbone
  Vector backbone: pBMTL-2
  Backbone size (bp): 3863
  Vector type: Bacterial Expression
Growth in bacteria
  Bacterial resistance: Kanamycin, 50 μg/mL
  Growth temperature: 37°C
  Growth strain: DH5alpha
  Copy number: Unknown
Gene/Insert
  Gene/Insert name: None
  Cloning method: Restriction Enzyme; 5′ cloning site XbaI (unknown if destroyed); 3′ cloning site EcoRV (unknown if destroyed)
  Sequencing primers: 5′ cggataacaatttcacactc
Terms and licenses: Academic/Nonprofit Terms; Industry Terms: Not Available to Industry
How to cite: pBMTL-2 was a gift from Ryan Gill (Addgene plasmid # 22812 ; http://n2t.net/addgene:22812 ; RRID:Addgene_22812)
