>Addgene plasmid #22812 | pBMTL-2 | addgene partial sequence | sequence record 28822 | 22812 with lac-promoter
TGGGANGNACGGATACATTTCACACTCTAGAGAATTCGTCAACGAATTCAAGCTTGATATCATTCAGGAC
GAGCCTCAGACTCCAGCGTAACTGGACTGAAAACAAACTAAAGCGCCCTTGTGGCGCTTTAGTTTTGTTC
CGCTCATGATAATAATGGTTTCTTAGACGTCAGGTGGCACTTTTCGGGGAAATGTGCGCGCCCGCGTTCC
TGCTGGCGCTGGGCCTGTTTCTGGCGCTGGACTTCCCGCTGTTCCGTCAGCAGCTTTTCGCCCACGGCCT
TGATGATCGCGGCGGCCTTGGCCTGCATATCCCGATTCAACGGCCCCAGGGCGTCCAGAACGGGCTTCAG
GCGCTCCCGAAGGTCTCGGGCCGTCTCTTGGGCTTGATCGGCCTTCTTGCGCATCTCACGCGCTCCTGCG
GCGGCCTGTAGGGCAGGCTCATACCCCTGCCGAACCGCTTTTGTCAGCCGGTCGGCCACGGCTTCCGGCG
TCTCAACGCGCTTTGAGATTCCCAGCTTTTCGGCCAATCCCTGCGGTGCATAGGCGCGTGGCTCGACCGC
TTGCGGGCTGATGGTGACGTGGCCCACTGGTGGCCGCTCCAGGGCCTCGTAGAACGCCTGAATGCGCGTG
TGACGTGCCTTGCTGCCCTCGATGCCCCGTTGCAGCCCTAGATCGGCACAC
